>Addgene plasmid #186609 | Rtn4a-NTD1-135-mNeon | addgene full sequence | sequence record 369202 | Addgene NGS Result
CGTTACATAACTTACGGTAAATGGCCCGCCTGGCTGACCGCCCAACGACCCCCGCCCATTGACGTCAATA
ATGACGTATGTTCCCATAGTAACGCCAATAGGGACTTTCCATTGACGTCAATGGGTGGAGTATTTACGGT
AAACTGCCCACTTGGCAGTACATCAAGTGTATCATATGCCAAGTACGCCCCCTATTGACGTCAATGACGG
TAAATGGCCCGCCTGGCATTATGCCCAGTACATGACCTTATGGGACTTTCCTACTTGGCAGTACATCTAC
GTATTAGTCATCGCTATTACCATGGTGATGCGGTTTTGGCAGTACATCAATGGGCGTGGATAGCGGTTTG
ACTCACGGGGATTTCCAAGTCTCCACCCCATTGACGTCAATGGGAGTTTGTTTTGGCACCAAAATCAACG
GGACTTTCCAAAATGTCGTAACAACTCCGCCCCATTGACGCAAATGGGCGGTAGGCGTGTACGGTGGGAG
GTCTATATAAGCAGAGCTGGTTTAGTGAACCGTCAGATCCGCTAGCGCTACCGGACTCAGATCTCGAGAT
GGAAGACCTGGACCAGTCTCCTCTGGTCTCGTCCTCGGACAGCCCACCCCGGCCGCAGCCCGCGTTCAAG
TACCAGTTCGTGAGGGAGCCCGAGGACGAGGAGGAAGAAGAGGAGGAGGAAGAGGAGGACGAGGACGAAG
ACCTGGAGGAGCTGGAGGTGCTGGAGAGGAAGCCCGCCGCCGGGCTGTCCGCGGCCCCAGTGCCCACCGC
CCCTGCCGCCGGCGCGCCCCTGATGGACTTCGGAAATGACTTCGTGCCGCCGGCGCCCCGGGGACCCCTG
CCGGCCGCTCCCCCCGTCGCCCCGGAGCGGCAGCCGTCTTGGGACCCGAGCCCGGTGTCGTCGACCGTGC
CCGCGCCATCCCCGCTGTCTGCTGCCGCAGTCTCGCCCTCCAAGCTCCCTGAGCGGGTACCGCGGGCCCG
GGATCCACCGGTCGCCACCATGGTGAGCAAGGGCGAGGAGGATAACATGGCCTCTCTCCCAGCGACACAT
GAGTTACACATCTTTGGCTCCATCAACGGTGTGGACTTTGACATGGTGGGTCAGGGCACCGGCAATCCAA
ATGATGGTTATGAGGAGTTAAACCTGAAGTCCACCAAGGGTGACCTCCAGTTCTCCCCCTGGATTCTGGT
CCCTCATATCGGGTATGGCTTCCATCAGTACCTGCCCTACCCTGACGGGATGTCGCCTTTCCAGGCCGCC
ATGGTAGATGGCTCCGGCTACCAAGTCCATCGCACAATGCAGTTTGAAGATGGTGCCTCCCTTACTGTTA
ACTACCGCTACACCTACGAGGGAAGCCACATCAAAGGAGAGGCCCAGGTGAAGGGGACTGGTTTCCCTGC
TGACGGTCCTGTGATGACCAACTCGCTGACCGCTGCGGACTGGTGCAGGTCGAAGAAGACTTACCCCAAC
GACAAAACCATCATCAGTACCTTTAAGTGGAGTTACACCACTGGAAATGGCAAGCGCTACCGGAGCACTG
CGCGGACCACCTACACCTTTGCCAAGCCAATGGCGGCTAACTATCTGAAGAACCAGCCGATGTACGTGTT
CCGTAAGACGGAGCTCAAGCACTCCAAGACCGAGCTCAACTTCAAGGAGTGGCAAAAGGCCTTTACCGAT
GTGATGGGCATGGACGAGCTGTACAAGTAAGCGGCCGCGACTCTAGATCATAATCAGCCATACCACATTT
GTAGAGGTTTTACTTGCTTTAAAAAACCTCCCACACCTCCCCCTGAACCTGAAACATAAAATGAATGCAA
TTGTTGTTGTTAACTTGTTTATTGCAGCTTATAATGGTTACAAATAAAGCAATAGCATCACAAATTTCAC
AAATAAAGCATTTTTTTCACTGCATTCTAGTTGTGGTTTGTCCAAACTCATCAATGTATCTTAAGGCGTA
AATTGTAAGCGTTAATATTTTGTTAAAATTCGCGTTAAATTTTTGTTAAATCAGCTCATTTTTTAACCAA
TAGGCCGAAATCGGCAAAATCCCTTATAAATCAAAAGAATAGACCGAGATAGGGT
[37 nt withheld, positions 2086-2122]
AAAGAACGTGGACTCCAACGTCAAAGG
[49 nt withheld, positions 2150-2198]
T
[91 nt withheld, positions 2200-2290]
G
[124 nt withheld, positions 2292-2415]
CAGGTGGCACTTTTCGGGGAAATGTGCGCGGAACCCCTATTTGTTTATTTTTCTAAATACATTCAAATAT
GTATCCGCTCATGAGACAATAACCCTGATAAATGCTTCAATAATATTGAAAAAGGAAGAGTCCTGAGGCG
GAAAGAACCAGCTGTGGAATGTGTGTCAGTTAGGGTGTGGAAAGTCCCCAGGCTCCCCAGCAGGCAGAAG
TATGCAAAGCATGCATCTCAATTAGTCAGCAACCAGGTGTGGAAAGTCCCCAGGCTCCCCAGCAGGCAGA
AGTATGCAAAGCATGCATCTCAATTAGTCAGCAACCATAGTCCCGCCCCTAACTCCGCCCATCCCGCCCC
TAACTCCGCCCAGTTCCGCCCATTCTCCGCCCCATGGCTGACTAATTTTTTTTATTTATGCAGAGGCCGA
GGCCGCCTCGGCCTCTGAGCTATTCCAGAAGTAGTGAGGAGGCTTTTTTGGAGGCCTAGGCTTTTGCAAA
GATCGATCAAGAGACAGGATGAGGATCGTTTCGCATGATTGAACAAGATGGATTGCACGCAGGTTCTCCG
GCCGCTTGGGTGGAGAGGCTATTCGGCTATGACTGGGCACAACAGACAATCGGCTGCTCTGATGCCGCCG
TGTTCCGGCTGTCAGCGCAGGGGCGCCCGGTTCTTTTTGTCAAGACCGACCTGTCCGGTGCCCTGAATGA
ACTGCAAGACGAGGCAGCGCGGCTATCGTGGCTGGCCACGACGGGCGTTCCTTGCGCAGCTGTGCTCGAC
GTTGTCACTGAAGCGGGAAGGGACTGGCTGCTATTGGGCGAAGTGCCGGGGCAGGATCTCCTGTCATCTC
ACCTTGCTCCTGCCGAGAAAGTATCCATCATGGCTGATGCAATGCGGCGGCTGCATACGCTTGATCCGGC
TACCTGCCCATTCGACCACCAAGCGAAACATCGCATCGAGCGAGCACGTACTCGGATGGAAGCCGGTCTT
GTCGATCAGGATGATCTGGACGAAGAGCATCAGGGGCTCGCGCCAGCCGAACTGTTCGCCAGGCTCAAGG
CGAGCATGCCCGACGGCGAGGATCTCGTCGTGACCCATGGCGATGCCTGCTTGCCGAATATCATGGTGGA
AAATGGCCGCTTTTCTGGATTCATCGACTGTGGCCGGCTGGGTGTGGCGGACCGCTATCAGGACATAGCG
TTGGCTACCCGTGATATTGCTGAAGAGCTTGGCGGCGAATGGGCTGACCGCTTCCTCGTGCTTTACGGTA
TCGCCGCTCCCGATTCGCAGCGCATCGCCTTCTATCGCCTTCTTGACGAGTTCTTCTGAGCGGGACTCTG
GGGTTCGAAATGACCGACCAAGCGACGCCCAACCTGCCATCACGAGATTTCGATTCCACCGCCGCCTTCT
ATGAAAGGTTGGGCTTCGGAATCGTTTTCCGGGACGCCGGCTGGATGATCCTCCAGCGCGGGGATCTCAT
GCTGGAGTTCTTCGCCCACCCTAGGGGGAGGCTAACTGAAACACGGAAGGAGACAATACCGGAAGGAACC
CGCGCTATGACGGCAATAAAAAGACAGAATAAAACGCACGGTGTTGGGTCGTTTGTTCATAAACGCGGGG
TTCGGTCCCAGGGCTGGCACTCTGTCGATACCCCACCGAGACCCCATTGGGGCCAATACGCCCGCGTTTC
TTCCTTTTCCCCACCCCACCCCCCAAGTTCGGGTGAAGGCCCAGGGCTCGCAGCCAACGTCGGGGCGGCA
GGCCCTGCCATAGCCTCAGGTTACTCATATATACTTTAGATTGATTTAAAACTTCATTTTTAATTTAAAA
GGATCTAGGTGAAGATCCTTTTTGATAATCTCATGACCAAAATCCCTTAACGTGAGTTTTCGTTCCACTG
AGCGTCAGACCCCGTAGAAAAGATCAAAGGATCTTCTTGAGATCCTTTTTTTCTGCGCGTAATCTGCTGC
TTGCAAACAAAAAAACCACCGCTACCAGCGGTGGTTTGTTTGCCGGATCAAGAGCTACCAACTCTTTTTC
CGAAGGTAACTGGCTTCAGCAGAGCGCAGATACCAAATACTGTTCTTCTAGTGTAGCCGTAGTTAGGCCA
CCACTTCAAGAACTCTGTAGCACCGCCTACATACCTCGCTCTGCTAATCCTGTTACCAGTGGCTGCTGCC
AGTGGCGATAAGTCGTGTCTTACCGGGTTGGACTCAAGACGATAGTTACCGGATAAGGCGCAGCGGTCGG
GCTGAACGGGGGGTTCGTGCACACAGCCCAGCTTGGAGCGAACGACCTACACCGAACTGAGATACCTACA
GCGTGAGCTATGAGAAAGCGCCACGCTTCCCGAAGGGAGAAAGGCGGACAGGTATCCGGTAAGCGGCAGG
GTCGGAACAGGAGAGCGCACGAGGGAGCTTCCAGGGGGAAACGCCTGGTATCTTTATAGTCCTGTCGGGT
TTCGCCACCTCTGACTTGAGCGTCGATTTTTGTGATGCTCGTCAGGGGGGCGGAGCCTATGGAAAAACGC
CAGCAACGCGGCCTTTTTACGGTTCCTGGCCTTTTGCTGGCCTTTTGCTCACATGTTCTTTCCTGCGTTA
TCCCCTGATTCTGTGGATAACCGTATTACCGCCATGCATTAGTTATTAATAGTAATCAATTACGGGGTCA
TTAGTTCATAGCCCATATATGGAGTTCCG
Features (pLannotate 1.2.2; 17 found; start..end, strand, type, name):
      1..304     +  enhancer       CMV enhancer: human cytomegalovirus immediate early enhancer
    305..508     +  promoter       CMV promoter: human cytomegalovirus (CMV) immediate early promoter
    531..558     +  misc_feature   MCS (fragment): multiple cloning site
    559..963     +  CDS            RTN4 (fragment): RTN4_HUMAN - Also known as KIAA0886, NOGO From Homo sapiens (Human).
    966..992     +  misc_feature   MCS (fragment): multiple cloning site
   1000..1707    +  CDS            mNeonGreen: mNeonGreen is a basic (constitutively fluorescent) green/yellow fluorescent protein published in 2013, derived from Branchiostoma lanceolatum. It is reported to be a very rapidly-maturing monomer with moderate acid sensitivity.
   1726..1809    +  CDS            large T antigen (fragment): large T antigen from SV40 (simian virus 40)
   1832..1953    +  polyA_signal   SV40 poly(A) signal: SV40 polyadenylation signal
   1987..2415    -  rep_origin     f1 ori (sequence partly withheld): f1 bacteriophage origin of replication; arrow indicates direction of (+) strand synthesis
   2442..2546    +  promoter       AmpR promoter: bla
   2548..2905    +  promoter       SV40 promoter: SV40 enhancer and early promoter
   2940..3734    +  CDS            NeoR/KanR: aminoglycoside phosphotransferase from Tn5; aph(3')-II (or nptII); confers resistance to neomycin, kanamycin, and G418 (Geneticin®)
   3755..3907    +  CDS            ble (fragment): BLE_KLEPN - Experimental evidence at protein level: Swiss-Prot protein existence level 1. Binding protein with a strong affinity to the bleomycin family of antibiotics. Binds to CL990; an antimitotic-antibiotic compound. From Klebsiella pneumoniae.
   3966..4013    +  polyA_signal   HSV TK poly(A) signal: herpes simplex virus thymidine kinase polyadenylation signal (Cole and Stacy, 1985)
   4104..4120    -  polyA_signal   bGH poly(A) signal (fragment): bovine growth hormone polyadenylation signal
   4342..4930    +  rep_origin     ori: high-copy-number ColE1/pMB1/pBR322/pUC origin of replication
   5045..5104    +  enhancer       CMV enhancer (fragment): human cytomegalovirus immediate early enhancer
