[The description below was written by a language model from this plasmid's Addgene catalogue record and pLannotate feature annotations shown in this document.]
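Description:
Rtn4a-NTD1-135-mNeon is a 5.1 kb mammalian expression plasmid built on the mNeonGreen-N1 backbone, an N1-type vector in which an insert is placed upstream of, and in frame with, a fluorescent protein. It is propagated in E. coli through a high-copy ColE1/pUC-type origin and selected with kanamycin. The single NeoR/KanR (aminoglycoside phosphotransferase) gene sits behind tandem bacterial (bla) and SV40 early promoters and ends in an HSV TK polyadenylation signal. The same marker can therefore confer kanamycin resistance in bacteria and G418 resistance in mammalian cells. An f1 origin is also present. The short annotated fragments of ble, a bGH poly(A) signal and SV40 large T antigen appear to be backbone remnants rather than functional parts.

The payload is a 405 bp fragment of human reticulon 4 isoform A (RTN4, also known as NOGO) encoding amino acids 1 to 135 of the N-terminal domain. It was cloned between XhoI and KpnI sites of the multiple cloning site, and both sites are retained. A short linker derived from the remaining polylinker joins it to a C-terminal mNeonGreen, a bright, rapidly maturing monomeric green/yellow fluorescent protein. Transcription of the fusion is driven by the human CMV immediate early enhancer and promoter and terminated by the SV40 poly(A) signal.

The plasmid allows expression and live fluorescence imaging of an isolated portion of the Rtn4a N-terminal domain in transfected mammalian cells. The associated work concerns endoplasmic reticulum morphology in developing mammalian axons, so this truncation was probably used to dissect which parts of the protein contribute to its localization or function, although the record does not describe specific experiments.
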