Addgene plasmid #186609: Rtn4a-NTD1-135-mNeon
Purpose: Encodes Reticulon 4 N-terminal domain aa 1 to 135 fused to mNeonGreen
Depositing lab: Gia Voeltz. Publication: The ER ladder is a unique morphological feature of developing mammalian axons. Zamponi E, Meehl JB, Voeltz GK. Dev Cell. 2022 Jun 6;57(11):1369-1382.e6. doi: 10.1016/j.devcel.2022.05.002. Epub 2022 May 23. PubMed 35609616.
Backbone
  Vector backbone: mNeonGreen-N1
  Total vector size (bp): 5104
  Vector type: Mammalian Expression
Growth in bacteria
  Bacterial resistance: Kanamycin, 50 μg/mL
  Growth temperature: 37°C
  Growth strain: DH5alpha
  Copy number: Unknown
Gene/Insert
  Gene/Insert name: Human Reticulon 4 isoform A amino acids 1 to 135 (alt name: Rtn4a-NTD1-135)
  Species: H. sapiens (human)
  Insert size (bp): 405
  GenBank ID: NM_020532.5
  Entrez Gene: RTN4 (a.k.a. ASY, NI220/250, NOGO, NSP, NSP-CL, Nbla00271, Nbla10545, RTN-X, RTN4-A, RTN4-B1, RTN4-B2, RTN4-C)
  Promoter: CMV
  Tag / fusion protein: mNeonGreen (C terminal on backbone)
  Cloning method: Restriction Enzyme; 5′ cloning site XhoI (not destroyed); 3′ cloning site KpnI (not destroyed)
  Sequencing primers: 5′ AGGCGTGTACGGTGGG; 3′ AAGATGTGTAACTCATGTGTCGC
Terms and licenses: Academic/Nonprofit Terms; Industry Terms: Not Available to Industry
How to cite: Rtn4a-NTD1-135-mNeon was a gift from Gia Voeltz (Addgene plasmid # 186609 ; http://n2t.net/addgene:186609 ; RRID:Addgene_186609)
